>Addgene plasmid #134540 | YFP-Rpp14-C1 | addgene full sequence | sequence record 263904 | Addgene NGS Result
GTGATGCGGTTTTGGCAGTACATCAATGGGCGTGGATAGCGGTTTGACTCACGGGGATTTCCAAGTCTCC
ACCCCATTGACGTCAATGGGAGTTTGTTTTGGCACCAAAATCAACGGGACTTTCCAAAATGTCGTAACAA
CTCCGCCCCATTGACGCAAATGGGCGGTAGGCGTGTACGGTGGGAGGTCTATATAAGCAGAGCTGGTTTA
GTGAACCGTCAGATCCGCTAGCGCTACCGGTCGCCACCATGGTGAGCAAGGGCGAGGAGCTGTTCACCGG
GGTGGTGCCCATCCTGGTCGAGCTGGACGGCGACGTAAACGGCCACAAGTTCAGCGTGTCCGGCGAGGGC
GAGGGCGATGCCACCTACGGCAAGCTGACCCTGAAGTTCATCTGCACCACCGGCAAGCTGCCCGTGCCCT
GGCCCACCCTCGTGACCACCTTCGGCTACGGCCTGCAGTGCTTCGCCCGCTACCCCGACCACATGAAGCA
GCACGACTTCTTCAAGTCCGCCATGCCCGAAGGCTACGTCCAGGAGCGCACCATCTTCTTCAAGGACGAC
GGCAACTACAAGACCCGCGCCGAGGTGAAGTTCGAGGGCGACACCCTGGTGAACCGCATCGAGCTGAAGG
GCATCGACTTCAAGGAGGACGGCAACATCCTGGGGCACAAGCTGGAGTACAACTACAACAGCCACAACGT
CTATATCATGGCCGACAAGCAGAAGAACGGCATCAAGGTGAACTTCAAGATCCGCCACAACATCGAGGAC
GGCAGCGTGCAGCTCGCCGACCACTACCAGCAGAACACCCCCATCGGCGACGGCCCCGTGCTGCTGCCCG
ACAACCACTACCTGAGCTACCAGTCCGCCCTGAGCAAAGACCCCAACGAGAAGCGCGATCACATGGTCCT
GCTGGAGTTCGTGACCGCCGCCGGGATCACTCTCGGCATGGACGAGCTGTACAAGTCCGGACTCAGATCT
CGAGCTCAAGCTTCGAATTCTGCAGTCGAGATGCCTGCCCCTGCTGCCACATATGAAAGAGTAGTTTACA
AAAACCCTTCCGAGTACCACTACATGAAAGTCTGCCTAGAATTTCAAGATTGTGGAGTTGGACTGAATGC
TGCACAGTTCAAACAGCTGCTTATTTCGGCTGTGAAGGACCTGTTTGGGGAGGTTGATGCCGCCTTACCT
TTGGACATCCTAACCTATGAAGAGAAGACCTTGTCAGCCATCTTGAGAATATGTAGCAGTGGTCTTGTCA
AATTGTGGAGCTCTTTGACCCTGTTAGGATCCTATAAAGGCAAAAAATGTGCTTTCCGGGTGATTCAGGT
TTCTCCATTTCTTCTTGCATTATCTGGTAATAGTAGGGAACTAGTATTGGATTGAATGAATAGTCTTCCT
TCGAATTCCGGCATCAAGCTTATCGATACCGTCGACCTCGACGGTACCGCGGGCCCGGGATCCACCGGAT
CTAGATAACTGATCATAATCAGCCATACCACATTTGTAGAGGTTTTACTTGCTTTAAAAAACCTCCCACA
CCTCCCCCTGAACCTGAAACATAAAATGAATGCAATTGTTGTTGTTAACTTGTTTATTGCAGCTTATAAT
GGTTACAAATAAAGCAATAGCATCACAAATTTCACAAATAAAGCATTTTTTTCACTGCATTCTAGTTGTG
GTTTGTCCAAACTCATCAATGTATCTTAACGCGTAAATTGTAAGCGTTAATATTTTGTTAAAATTCGCGT
TAAATTTTTGTTAAATCAGCTCATTTTTTAACCAATAGGCCGAAATCGGCAAAATCCCTTATAAATCAAA
AGAATAGACCGAGATAGGGT
[37 nt withheld, positions 1841-1877]
AAAGAACGTGGACTCCAACGTCAAAGG
[49 nt withheld, positions 1905-1953]
T
[91 nt withheld, positions 1955-2045]
G
[124 nt withheld, positions 2047-2170]
CAGGTGGCACTTTTCGGGGAAATGTGCGCGGAACCCCTATTTGTTTATTTTTCTAAATACATTCAAATAT
GTATCCGCTCATGAGACAATAACCCTGATAAATGCTTCAATAATATTGAAAAAGGAAGAGTCCTGAGGCG
GAAAGAACCAGCTGTGGAATGTGTGTCAGTTAGGGTGTGGAAAGTCCCCAGGCTCCCCAGCAGGCAGAAG
TATGCAAAGCATGCATCTCAATTAGTCAGCAACCAGGTGTGGAAAGTCCCCAGGCTCCCCAGCAGGCAGA
AGTATGCAAAGCATGCATCTCAATTAGTCAGCAACCATAGTCCCGCCCCTAACTCCGCCCATCCCGCCCC
TAACTCCGCCCAGTTCCGCCCATTCTCCGCCCCATGGCTGACTAATTTTTTTTATTTATGCAGAGGCCGA
GGCCGCCTCGGCCTCTGAGCTATTCCAGAAGTAGTGAGGAGGCTTTTTTGGAGGCCTAGGCTTTTGCAAA
GATCGATCAAGAGACAGGATGAGGATCGTTTCGCATGATTGAACAAGATGGATTGCACGCAGGTTCTCCG
GCCGCTTGGGTGGAGAGGCTATTCGGCTATGACTGGGCACAACAGACAATCGGCTGCTCTGATGCCGCCG
TGTTCCGGCTGTCAGCGCAGGGGCGCCCGGTTCTTTTTGTCAAGACCGACCTGTCCGGTGCCCTGAATGA
ACTGCAAGACGAGGCAGCGCGGCTATCGTGGCTGGCCACGACGGGCGTTCCTTGCGCAGCTGTGCTCGAC
GTTGTCACTGAAGCGGGAAGGGACTGGCTGCTATTGGGCGAAGTGCCGGGGCAGGATCTCCTGTCATCTC
ACCTTGCTCCTGCCGAGAAAGTATCCATCATGGCTGATGCAATGCGGCGGCTGCATACGCTTGATCCGGC
TACCTGCCCATTCGACCACCAAGCGAAACATCGCATCGAGCGAGCACGTACTCGGATGGAAGCCGGTCTT
GTCGATCAGGATGATCTGGACGAAGAGCATCAGGGGCTCGCGCCAGCCGAACTGTTCGCCAGGCTCAAGG
CGAGCATGCCCGACGGCGAGGATCTCGTCGTGACCCATGGCGATGCCTGCTTGCCGAATATCATGGTGGA
AAATGGCCGCTTTTCTGGATTCATCGACTGTGGCCGGCTGGGTGTGGCGGACCGCTATCAGGACATAGCG
TTGGCTACCCGTGATATTGCTGAAGAGCTTGGCGGCGAATGGGCTGACCGCTTCCTCGTGCTTTACGGTA
TCGCCGCTCCCGATTCGCAGCGCATCGCCTTCTATCGCCTTCTTGACGAGTTCTTCTGAGCGGGACTCTG
GGGTTCGAAATGACCGACCAAGCGACGCCCAACCTGCCATCACGAGATTTCGATTCCACCGCCGCCTTCT
ATGAAAGGTTGGGCTTCGGAATCGTTTTCCGGGACGCCGGCTGGATGATCCTCCAGCGCGGGGATCTCAT
GCTGGAGTTCTTCGCCCACCCTAGGGGGAGGCTAACTGAAACACGGAAGGAGACAATACCGGAAGGAACC
CGCGCTATGACGGCAATAAAAAGACAGAATAAAACGCACGGTGTTGGGTCGTTTGTTCATAAACGCGGGG
TTCGGTCCCAGGGCTGGCACTCTGTCGATACCCCACCGAGACCCCATTGGGGCCAATACGCCCGCGTTTC
TTCCTTTTCCCCACCCCACCCCCCAAGTTCGGGTGAAGGCCCAGGGCTCGCAGCCAACGTCGGGGCGGCA
GGCCCTGCCATAGCCTCAGGTTACTCATATATACTTTAGATTGATTTAAAACTTCATTTTTAATTTAAAA
GGATCTAGGTGAAGATCCTTTTTGATAATCTCATGACCAAAATCCCTTAACGTGAGTTTTCGTTCCACTG
AGCGTCAGACCCCGTAGAAAAGATCAAAGGATCTTCTTGAGATCCTTTTTTTCTGCGCGTAATCTGCTGC
TTGCAAACAAAAAAACCACCGCTACCAGCGGTGGTTTGTTTGCCGGATCAAGAGCTACCAACTCTTTTTC
CGAAGGTAACTGGCTTCAGCAGAGCGCAGATACCAAATACTGTTCTTCTAGTGTAGCCGTAGTTAGGCCA
CCACTTCAAGAACTCTGTAGCACCGCCTACATACCTCGCTCTGCTAATCCTGTTACCAGTGGCTGCTGCC
AGTGGCGATAAGTCGTGTCTTACCGGGTTGGACTCAAGACGATAGTTACCGGATAAGGCGCAGCGGTCGG
GCTGAACGGGGGGTTCGTGCACACAGCCCAGCTTGGAGCGAACGACCTACACCGAACTGAGATACCTACA
GCGTGAGCTATGAGAAAGCGCCACGCTTCCCGAAGGGAGAAAGGCGGACAGGTATCCGGTAAGCGGCAGG
GTCGGAACAGGAGAGCGCACGAGGGAGCTTCCAGGGGGAAACGCCTGGTATCTTTATAGTCCTGTCGGGT
TTCGCCACCTCTGACTTGAGCGTCGATTTTTGTGATGCTCGTCAGGGGGGCGGAGCCTATGGAAAAACGC
CAGCAACGCGGCCTTTTTACGGTTCCTGGCCTTTTGCTGGCCTTTTGCTCACATGTTCTTTCCTGCGTTA
TCCCCTGATTCTGTGGATAACCGTATTACCGCCATGCATTAGTTATTAATAGTAATCAATTACGGGGTCA
TTAGTTCATAGCCCATATATGGAGTTCCGCGTTACATAACTTACGGTAAATGGCCCGCCTGGCTGACCGC
CCAACGACCCCCGCCCATTGACGTCAATAATGACGTATGTTCCCATAGTAACGCCAATAGGGACTTTCCA
TTGACGTCAATGGGTGGAGTATTTACGGTAAACTGCCCACTTGGCAGTACATCAAGTGTATCATATGCCA
AGTACGCCCCCTATTGACGTCAATGACGGTAAATGGCCCGCCTGGCATTATGCCCAGTACATGACCTTAT
GGGACTTTCCTACTTGGCAGTACATCTACGTATTAGTCATCGCTATTACCATG
Features (pLannotate 1.2.2; 17 found; start..end, strand, type, name):
      1..204     +  promoter       CMV promoter: human cytomegalovirus (CMV) immediate early promoter
    249..965     +  CDS            EYFP: EYFP is a basic (constitutively fluorescent) green/yellow fluorescent protein published in 1996, derived from Aequorea victoria. It is reported to be a very rapidly-maturing weak dimer with high acid sensitivity.
    966..1009    +  misc_feature   MCS (fragment): multiple cloning site
   1011..1382    +  CDS            RPP14: RPP14_HUMAN - Experimental evidence at protein level: Swiss-Prot protein existence level 1. Component of ribonuclease P, a ribonucleoprotein complex that generates mature tRNA molecules by cleaving their 5'-ends. From Homo sapiens (Human).
   1413..1441    +  misc_feature   MCS (fragment): pBluescript multiple cloning site
   1438..1463    +  misc_feature   MCS (fragment): multiple cloning site
   1480..1564    +  CDS            large T antigen (fragment): large T antigen from SV40 (simian virus 40)
   1587..1708    +  polyA_signal   SV40 poly(A) signal: SV40 polyadenylation signal
   1742..2170    -  rep_origin     f1 ori (sequence partly withheld): f1 bacteriophage origin of replication; arrow indicates direction of (+) strand synthesis
   2197..2301    +  promoter       AmpR promoter: bla
   2303..2660    +  promoter       SV40 promoter: SV40 enhancer and early promoter
   2695..3489    +  CDS            NeoR/KanR: aminoglycoside phosphotransferase from Tn5; aph(3')-II (or nptII); confers resistance to neomycin, kanamycin, and G418 (Geneticin®)
   3510..3662    +  CDS            ble (fragment): BLE_KLEPN - Experimental evidence at protein level: Swiss-Prot protein existence level 1. Binding protein with a strong affinity to the bleomycin family of antibiotics. Binds to CL990; an antimitotic-antibiotic compound. From Klebsiella pneumoniae.
   3721..3768    +  polyA_signal   HSV TK poly(A) signal: herpes simplex virus thymidine kinase polyadenylation signal (Cole and Stacy, 1985)
   3859..3875    -  polyA_signal   bGH poly(A) signal (fragment): bovine growth hormone polyadenylation signal
   4097..4685    +  rep_origin     ori: high-copy-number ColE1/pMB1/pBR322/pUC origin of replication
   4860..5163    +  enhancer       CMV enhancer: human cytomegalovirus immediate early enhancer
