[The description below was written by a language model from this plasmid's Addgene catalogue record and pLannotate feature annotations shown in this document.]
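Description:
YFP-Rpp14-C1 is a mammalian expression plasmid built on the Clontech pEYFP-C1 backbone that produces human RPP14, a protein subunit of the ribonuclease P ribonucleoprotein complex that matures tRNA 5' ends, as a fusion to the C terminus of enhanced yellow fluorescent protein. The sequenced record is 5,163 nt. Transcription is driven by the human cytomegalovirus immediate early enhancer and promoter, which in this circular map span the numbering origin. The EYFP coding sequence comes first, followed by a short stretch of residual multiple cloning site that acts as a linker, then the RPP14 open reading frame. Further polylinker remnants follow, including a piece resembling a pBluescript polylinker that probably reflects the insert's earlier cloning history, and the SV40 polyadenylation signal terminates the transcript. The insert was introduced by restriction cloning, but the record does not state which sites were used.

The backbone carries a single NeoR/KanR (Tn5 aminoglycoside phosphotransferase) gene placed behind tandem bacterial (bla-type) and SV40 early promoters and ended by the HSV thymidine kinase poly(A) signal. This gene therefore gives kanamycin resistance in E. coli and G418 resistance for selecting stably transfected mammalian cells. A high-copy pUC-type origin supports bacterial propagation, and an f1 origin allows single-stranded DNA production. The short annotated fragments of large T antigen, ble and bGH poly(A) are incidental sequence matches in backbone regions rather than functional elements.

The construct is suited to live or fixed-cell fluorescence imaging of Rpp14 localisation after transfection. It was deposited with a study examining how RNase P protein subunits influence histone H3.3 nucleosome deposition.
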