Addgene plasmid #134540: YFP-Rpp14-C1
Purpose: Expresses YFP-Rpp14 fusion protein
Depositing lab: Susan Janicki. Publication: RNase P protein subunit Rpp29 represses histone H3.3 nucleosome deposition. Newhart A, Powers SL, Shastrula PK, Sierra I, Joo LM, Hayden JE, Cohen AR, Janicki SM. Mol Biol Cell. 2016 Apr 1;27(7):1154-69. doi: 10.1091/mbc.E15-02-0099. Epub 2016 Feb 3. PubMed 26842893.
Backbone
  Vector backbone: pEYFP-C1
  Backbone manufacturer: Clontech
  Backbone size w/o insert (bp): 4700
  Vector type: Mammalian Expression
  Selectable markers: Neomycin (select with G418)
Growth in bacteria
  Bacterial resistance: Kanamycin, 50 μg/mL
  Growth temperature: 37°C
  Growth strain: DH5alpha
  Copy number: High Copy
Gene/Insert
  Gene/Insert name: Rpp14
  Species: H. sapiens (human)
  Entrez Gene: RPP14 (a.k.a. P14)
  Promoter: CMV
  Tag / fusion protein: YFP (N terminal on backbone)
  Cloning method: Restriction Enzyme; 5′ cloning site unknown (unknown if destroyed); 3′ cloning site unknown (unknown if destroyed)
  Sequencing primers: 5′ EGFP-C; 3′ SV40pA-R
Resource information
  A portion of this plasmid was derived from a plasmid made by: Sidney Altman
Terms and licenses: Academic/Nonprofit Terms; Industry Terms: Not Available to Industry
How to cite: YFP-Rpp14-C1 was a gift from Susan Janicki (Addgene plasmid # 134540 ; http://n2t.net/addgene:134540 ; RRID:Addgene_134540)
